Addgene plasmid #26843: pXP418
Purpose: (Empty Backbone)
Depositing lab: Nancy DaSilva & Suzanne Sandmeyer. Depositing organization: University of California, Irvine. Publication: A vector set for systematic metabolic engineering in Saccharomyces cerevisiae. Fang F, Salmon K, Shen MW, Aeling KA, Ito E, Irwin B, Tran UP, Hatfield GW, Da Silva NA, Sandmeyer S. Yeast. 2011 Feb;28(2):123-36. doi: 10.1002/yea.1824. Epub 2010 Oct 8. PubMed 20936606.
Backbone
  Vector backbone: pUC18
  Backbone manufacturer: invitrogen
  Backbone size (bp): 5976
  Modifications to backbone: N/A
  Vector type: Yeast Expression, Cre/Lox
  Selectable markers: URA3
Growth in bacteria
  Bacterial resistance: Ampicillin, 100 μg/mL
  Growth temperature: 37°C
  Growth strain: DH5alpha
  Copy number: High Copy
Gene/Insert
  Gene/Insert name: None
  Cloning method: Restriction Enzyme; 5′ cloning site SpeI (not destroyed); 3′ cloning site XhoI (not destroyed)
  Sequencing primers: 5′ N/A
Terms and licenses: Academic/Nonprofit Terms; Industry Terms: Not Available to Industry
Depositor comments: There are a few mismatches between author sequence and Addgene quality control sequence but they are outside of the URA3 coding sequence and do not alter function of this plasmid.
How to cite: pXP418 was a gift from Nancy DaSilva & Suzanne Sandmeyer (Addgene plasmid # 26843 ; http://n2t.net/addgene:26843 ; RRID:Addgene_26843)
