[The description below was written by a language model from this plasmid's Addgene catalogue record and pLannotate feature annotations shown in this document.]
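Description:
pXP418 is an empty yeast expression backbone of 5,976 bp built on pUC18. It belongs to a vector set designed for systematic metabolic engineering in Saccharomyces cerevisiae and works as an E. coli–yeast shuttle plasmid. In bacteria it replicates from the high-copy ColE1/pUC origin and is selected through the AmpR β-lactamase gene. In yeast it is maintained episomally by the 2μ origin, which typically gives multicopy propagation, and is selected by complementation of uracil auxotrophy with URA3. Remnants of the pUC parent are also annotated, including lacZα, lac promoter/operator, lacI, bom and rop fragments and pieces of the original polylinker. These appear to be carry-over sequence rather than functional parts of the design.

The expression cassette consists of the constitutive S. cerevisiae TEF1 promoter followed, after a short gap, by the CYC1 transcription terminator. No insert is present. The record lists SpeI and XhoI as the 5′ and 3′ cloning sites, both retained, and these presumably lie in the gap so that an inserted open reading frame sits between promoter and terminator. No tags or reporters are annotated.

The URA3 marker, driven by its own promoter, is flanked by two loxP sites in the same orientation, so Cre recombinase can excise it. Together with the counterselectability of URA3 on 5-fluoroorotic acid, this allows the marker to be removed and reused in successive rounds of strain engineering. The depositor notes a few mismatches between the author sequence and the repository's quality-control sequence. They lie outside the URA3 coding region and are said not to affect function.
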