Features (pLannotate 1.2.2; 20 found; start..end, strand, type, name):
    137..236     +  misc_feature   bom (fragment): basis of mobility region from pBR322
    242..396     -  CDS            lacZα (fragment): LacZα fragment of β-galactosidase; lacZ fragment
    399..439     -  misc_feature   MCS (fragment): pUC18/19 multiple cloning site
    440..473     +  protein_bind   loxP: Cre-mediated recombination occurs in the 8-bp core sequence (GCATACAT). Cre recombinase
    491..707     +  promoter       URA3 promoter: S. cerevisiae URA3
    708..1511    +  CDS            URA3: orotidine-5'-phosphate decarboxylase, required for uracil biosynthesis; S. cerevisiae URA3; yeast auxotrophic marker, counterselectable with 5-fluoroorotic acid (5-FOA)
   1590..1623    +  protein_bind   loxP: Cre-mediated recombination occurs in the 8-bp core sequence (GCATACAT). Cre recombinase
   1624..1645    -  misc_feature   MCS (fragment): pUC18/19 multiple cloning site
   1646..2988    -  rep_origin     2μ ori: yeast 2μ plasmid origin of replication
   3032..3048    -  protein_bind   lac operator: The lac repressor binds to the lac operator to inhibit transcription in E. coli. This inhibition can be relieved by adding lactose or isopropyl-β-D-thiogalactopyranoside (IPTG). lac repressor encoded by lacI
   3056..3086    -  promoter       lac promoter: promoter for the E. coli lac operon
   3101..3122    -  protein_bind   CAP binding site: CAP binding activates transcription in the presence of cAMP. E. coli catabolite activator protein
   3135..3227    -  CDS            lacI (fragment): lac repressor; lacI; The lac repressor binds to the lac operator to inhibit transcription in E. coli. This inhibition can be relieved by adding lactose or isopropyl-β-D-thiogalactopyranoside (IPTG).
   3410..3998    -  rep_origin     ori: high-copy-number ColE1/pMB1/pBR322/pUC origin of replication
   4169..5029    -  CDS            AmpR: β-lactamase; bla; confers resistance to ampicillin, carbenicillin, and related antibiotics
   5030..5050    -  promoter       AmpR promoter (fragment): bla
   5094..5501    +  promoter       TEF1 promoter: S. cerevisiae TEF1; promoter for EF-1α
   5539..5786    +  terminator     CYC1 terminator: S. cerevisiae CYC1; transcription terminator for CYC1
   5790..5881    -  promoter       AmpR promoter (fragment): bla
   5976..35      +  CDS            rop (fragment) (across the origin): Rop protein, which maintains plasmids at low copy number; rop
>Addgene plasmid #26843 | pXP418 | depositor full sequence | sequence record 12711 | Author sequence
TCGCGCGTTTCGGTGATGACGGTGAAAACCTCTGACACATGCAGCTCCCGGAGACGGTCACAGCTTGTCT
GTAAGCGGATGCCGGGAGCAGACAAGCCCGTCAGGGCGCGTCAGCGGGTGTTGGCGGGTGTCGGGGCTGG
CTTAACTATGCGGCATCAGAGCAGATTGTACTGAGAGTGCACCATATGCGGTGTGAAATACCGCACAGAT
GCGTAAGGAGAAAATACCGCATCAGGCGCCATTCGCCATTCAGGCTGCGCAACTGTTGGGAAGGGCGATC
GGTGCGGGCCTCTTCGCTATTACGCCAGCTGGCGAAAGGGGGATGTGCTGCAAGGCGATTAAGTTGGGTA
ACGCCAGGGTTTTCCCAGTCACGACGTTGTAAAACGACGGCCAGTGCCAAGCTTGCATGCCTGCAGGTCG
ACTCTAGAGGATCCCCGGGATAACTTCGTATAGCATACATTATACGAAGTTATCAGGGTCCATAAAGCTT
TTCAATTCATCTTTTTTTTTTTTGTTCTTTTTTTTGATTCCGGTTTCTTTGAAATTTTTTTGATTCGGTA
ATCTCCGAGCAGAAGGAAGAACGAAGGAAGGAGCACAGACTTAGATTGGTATATATACGCATATGTGGTG
TTGAAGAAACATGAAATTGCCCAGTATTCTTAACCCAACTGCACAGAACAAAAACCTGCAGGAAACGAAG
ATAAATCATGTCGAAAGCTACATATAAGGAACGTGCTGCTACTCATCCTAGTCCTGTTGCTGCCAAGCTA
TTTAATATCATGCACGAAAAGCAAACAAACTTGTGTGCTTCATTGGATGTTCGTACCACCAAGGAATTAC
TGGAGTTAGTTGAAGCATTAGGTCCCAAAATTTGTTTACTAAAAACACATGTGGATATCTTGACTGATTT
TTCCATGGAGGGCACAGTTAAGCCGCTAAAGGCATTATCCGCCAAGTACAATTTTTTACTCTTCGAAGAC
AGAAAATTTGCTGACATTGGTAATACAGTCAAATTGCAGTACTCTGCGGGTGTATACAGAATAGCAGAAT
GGGCAGACATTACGAATGCACACGGTGTGGTGGGCCCAGGTATTGTTAGCGGTTTGAAGCAGGCGGCGGA
AGAAGTAACAAAGGAACCTAGAGGCCTTTTGATGTTAGCAGAATTGTCATGCAAGGGCTCCCTAGCTACT
GGAGAATATACTAAGGGTACTGTTGACATTGCGAAGAGCGACAAAGATTTTGTTATCGGCTTTATTGCTC
AAAGAGACATGGGTGGAAGAGATGAAGGTTACGATTGGTTGATTATGACACCCGGTGTGGGTTTAGATGA
CAAGGGAGACGCATTGGGTCAACAGTATAGAACCGTGGATGATGTGGTCTCTACAGGATCTGACATTATT
ATTGTTGGAAGAGGACTATTTGCAAAGGGAAGGGATGCTAAGGTAGAGGGTGAACGTTACAGAAAAGCAG
GCTGGGAAGCATATTTGAGAAGATGCGGCCAGCAAAACTAAAAAACTGTATTATAAGTAAATGCATGTAT
ACTAAACTCACAAATTAGAGCTTCAATTTAATTATATCAGTTATTACCCATAACTTCGTATAGCATACAT
TATACGAAGTTATCCCGGGTACCGAGCTCGAATTCAACGAAGCATCTGTGCTTCATTTTGTAGAACAAAA
ATGCAACGCGAGAGCGCTAATTTTTCAAACAAAGAATCTGAGCTGCATTTTTACAGAACAGAAATGCAAC
GCGAAAGCGCTATTTTACCAACGAAGAATCTGTGCTTCATTTTTGTAAAACAAAAATGCAACGCGAGAGC
GCTAATTTTTCAAACAAAGAATCTGAGCTGCATTTTTACAGAACAGAAATGCAACGCGAGAGCGCTATTT
TACCAACAAAGAATCTATACTTCTTTTTTGTTCTACAAAAATGCATCCCGAGAGCGCTATTTTTCTAACA
AAGCATCTTAGATTACTTTTTTTCTCCTTTGTGCGCTCTATAATGCAGTCTCTTGATAACTTTTTGCACT
GTAGGTCCGTTAAGGTTAGAAGAAGGCTACTTTGGTGTCTATTTTCTCTTCCATAAAAAAAGCCTGACTC
CACTTCCCGCGTTTACTGATTACTAGCGAAGCTGCGGGTGCATTTTTTCAAGATAAAGGCATCCCCGATT
ATATTCTATACCGATGTGGATTGCGCATACTTTGTGAACAGAAAGTGATAGCGTTGATGATTCTTCATTG
GTCAGAAAATTATGAACGGTTTCTTCTATTTTGTCTCTATATACTACGTATAGGAAATGTTTACATTTTC
GTATTGTTTTCGATTCACTCTATGAATAGTTCTTACTACAATTTTTTTGTCTAAAGAGTAATACTAGAGA
TAAACATAAAAAATGTAGAGGTCGAGTTTAGATGCAAGTTCAAGGAGCGAAAGGTGGATGGGTAGGTTAT
ATAGGGATATAGCACAGAGATATATAGCAAAGAGATACTTTTGAGCAATGTTTGTGGAAGCGGTATTCGC
AATATTTTAGTAGCTCGTTACAGTCCGGTGCGTTTTTGGTTTTTTGAAAGTGCGTCTTCAGAGCGCTTTT
GGTTTTCAAAAGCGCTCTGAAGTTCCTATACTTTCTAGAGAATAGGAACTTCGGAATAGGAACTTCAAAG
CGTTTCCGAAAACGAGCGCTTCCGAAAATGCAACGCGAGCTGCGCACATACAGCTCACTGTTCACGTCGC
ACCTATATCTGCGTGTTGCCTGTATATATATATACATGAGAAGAACGGCATAGTGCGTGTTTATGCTTAA
ATGCGTACTTATATGCGTCTATTTATGTAGGATGAAAGGTAGTCTAGTACCTCCTGTGATATTATCCCAT
TCCATGCGGGGTATCGTATGCTTCCTTCAGCACTACCCTTTAGCTGTTCTATATGCTGCCACTCCTCAAT
TGGATTAGTCTCATCCTTCAATGCTATCATTTCCTTTGATATTGGATCATACGAATTCGTAATCATGGTC
ATAGCTGTTTCCTGTGTGAAATTGTTATCCGCTCACAATTCCACACAACATACGAGCCGGAAGCATAAAG
TGTAAAGCCTGGGGTGCCTAATGAGTGAGCTAACTCACATTAATTGCGTTGCGCTCACTGCCCGCTTTCC
AGTCGGGAAACCTGTCGTGCCAGCTGCATTAATGAATCGGCCAACGCGCGGGGAGAGGCGGTTTGCGTAT
TGGGCGCTCTTCCGCTTCCTCGCTCACTGACTCGCTGCGCTCGGTCGTTCGGCTGCGGCGAGCGGTATCA
GCTCACTCAAAGGCGGTAATACGGTTATCCACAGAATCAGGGGATAACGCAGGAAAGAACATGTGAGCAA
AAGGCCAGCAAAAGGCCAGGAACCGTAAAAAGGCCGCGTTGCTGGCGTTTTTCCATAGGCTCCGCCCCCC
TGACGAGCATCACAAAAATCGACGCTCAAGTCAGAGGTGGCGAAACCCGACAGGACTATAAAGATACCAG
GCGTTTCCCCCTGGAAGCTCCCTCGTGCGCTCTCCTGTTCCGACCCTGCCGCTTACCGGATACCTGTCCG
CCTTTCTCCCTTCGGGAAGCGTGGCGCTTTCTCATAGCTCACGCTGTAGGTATCTCAGTTCGGTGTAGGT
CGTTCGCTCCAAGCTGGGCTGTGTGCACGAACCCCCCGTTCAGCCCGACCGCTGCGCCTTATCCGGTAAC
TATCGTCTTGAGTCCAACCCGGTAAGACACGACTTATCGCCACTGGCAGCAGCCACTGGTAACAGGATTA
GCAGAGCGAGGTATGTAGGCGGTGCTACAGAGTTCTTGAAGTGGTGGCCTAACTACGGCTACACTAGAAG
GACAGTATTTGGTATCTGCGCTCTGCTGAAGCCAGTTACCTTCGGAAAAAGAGTTGGTAGCTCTTGATCC
GGCAAACAAACCACCGCTGGTAGCGGTGGTTTTTTTGTTTGCAAGCAGCAGATTACGCGCAGAAAAAAAG
GATCTCAAGAAGATCCTTTGATCTTTTCTACGGGGTCTGACGCTCAGTGGAACGAAAACTCACGTTAAGG
GATTTTGGTCATGAGATTATCAAAAAGGATCTTCACCTAGATCCTTTTAAATTAAAAATGAAGTTTTAAA
TCAATCTAAAGTATATATGAGTAAACTTGGTCTGACAGTTACCAATGCTTAATCAGTGAGGCACCTATCT
CAGCGATCTGTCTATTTCGTTCATCCATAGTTGCCTGACTCCCCGTCGTGTAGATAACTACGATACGGGA
GGGCTTACCATCTGGCCCCAGTGCTGCAATGATACCGCGAGACCCACGCTCACCGGCTCCAGATTTATCA
GCAATAAACCAGCCAGCCGGAAGGGCCGAGCGCAGAAGTGGTCCTGCAACTTTATCCGCCTCCATCCAGT
CTATTAATTGTTGCCGGGAAGCTAGAGTAAGTAGTTCGCCAGTTAATAGTTTGCGCAACGTTGTTGCCAT
TGCTACAGGCATCGTGGTGTCACGCTCGTCGTTTGGTATGGCTTCATTCAGCTCCGGTTCCCAACGATCA
AGGCGAGTTACATGATCCCCCATGTTGTGCAAAAAAGCGGTTAGCTCCTTCGGTCCTCCGATCGTTGTCA
GAAGTAAGTTGGCCGCAGTGTTATCACTCATGGTTATGGCAGCACTGCATAATTCTCTTACTGTCATGCC
ATCCGTAAGATGCTTTTCTGTGACTGGTGAGTACTCAACCAAGTCATTCTGAGAATAGTGTATGCGGCGA
CCGAGTTGCTCTTGCCCGGCGTCAATACGGGATAATACCGCGCCACATAGCAGAACTTTAAAAGTGCTCA
TCATTGGAAAACGTTCTTCGGGGCGAAAACTCTCAAGGATCTTACCGCTGTTGAGATCCAGTTCGATGTA
ACCCACTCGTGCACCCAACTGATCTTCAGCATCTTTTACTTTCACCAGCGTTTCTGGGTGAGCAAAAACA
GGAAGGCAAAATGCCGCAAAAAAGGGAATAAGGGCGACACGGAAATGTTGAATACTCATACTCTTCCTTT
TTCAATATTACCGCGAATCCTTACATCACACCCAATCCCCCACAAGTGATCCCCCACACACCATAGCTTC
AAAATGTTTCTACTCCTTTTTTACTCTTCCAGATTTTCTCGGACTCCGCGCATCGCCGTACCACTTCAAA
ACACCCAAGCACAGCATACTAAATTTCCCCTCTTTCTTCCTCTAGGGTGTCGTTAATTACCCGTACTAAA
GGTTTGGAAAAGAAAAAAGAGACCGCCTCGTTTCTTTTTCTTCGTCGAAAAAGGCAATAAAAATTTTTAT
CACGTTTCTTTTTCTTGAAAATTTTTTTTTTTGATTTTTTTCTCTTTCGATGACCTCCCATTGATATTTA
AGTTAATAAACGGTCTTCAATTTCTCAAGTTTCAGTTTCATTTTTCTTGTTCTATTACAACTTTTTTTAC
TTCTTGCTCATTAGAAAGAAAGCATAGCAATCTAATCTAAGTTTTAATTACAAAACTAGTGATATCTGCG
CACTCGAGTCATGTAATTAGTTATGTCACGCTTACATTCACGCCCTCCCCCCACATCCGCTCTAACCGAA
AAGGAAGGAGTTAGACAACCTGAAGTCTAGGTCCCTATTTATTTTTTTATAGTTATGTTAGTATTAAGAA
CGTTATTTATATTTCAAATTTTTCTTTTTTTTCTGTACAGACGCGTGTACGCATGTAACATTATACTGAA
AACCTTGCTTGAGAAGGTTTTGGGACGCTCGAAGGCTTTAATTTGCGGCCAATATTATTGAAGCATTTAT
CAGGGTTATTGTCTCATGAGCGGATACATATTTGAATGTATTTAGAAAAATAAACAAATAGGGGTTCCGC
GCACATTTCCCCGAAAAGTGCCACCTGACGTCTAAGAAACCATTATTATCATGACATTAACCTATAAAAA
TAGGCGTATCACGAGGCCCTTTCGTC
