>Addgene plasmid #26843 | pXP418 | addgene partial sequence | sequence record 33076 | 26843 with M13pUC-fwd
TCGACTCTAGAGGATCCCCGGGATAACTTCGTATAGCATACATTATACGAAGTTATGCACCACGCTTTTC
AATTCAATTCATCATTTTTTTTTTATTCTTTTTTTTGATTTCGGTTTCCTTGAAATTTTTTTGATTCGGT
AATCTCCGAACAGAAGGAAGAACGAAGGAAGGAGCACAGACTTAGATTGGTATATATACGCATATGTAGT
GTTGAAGAAACATGAAATTGCCCAGTATTCTTAACCCAACTGCACAGAACAAAAACCTGCAGGAAACGAA
GATAAATCATGTCGAAAGCTACATATAAGGAACGTGCTGCTACTCATCCTAGTCCTGTTGCTGCCAAGCT
ATTTAATATCATGCACGAAAAGCAAACAAACTTGTGTGCTTCATTGGATGTTCGTACCACCAAGGAATTA
CTGGAGTTAGTTGAAGCATTAGGTCCCAAAATTTGTTTACTAAAAACACATGTGGATATCTTGACTGATT
TTTCCATGGAGGGCACAGTTAAGCCGCTAAAGGCATTATCCGCCAAGTACAATTTTTTACTCTTCGAAGA
CAGAAAATTTGCTGACATTGGTAATACAGTCAAATTGCAGTACTCTGCGGGTGTATACAGAATAGCAGAA
TGGGCAGACATTACGAATGCACACGGTGTGGTGGGCCCAGGTATTGTTAGCGGTTTGAAGCAGGCGGCAG
AAGAAGTAACAAAGGAACCTAGAGGCCTTTTGATGTTAGCAGAATTGTCATGCAAGGGCTCCCTATCTAC
TGGAGAATATACTAAGGGTACTG
